>Addgene plasmid #214746 | pMBA334 | addgene full sequence | sequence record 433358 | Addgene NGS Result
CTGTCAGGGTCAGCTCATTTCAGAATATTTGCCAGAACCGTTATGATGTCGGCGCAAAAAACATTATCCA
GAACGGGAGTGCGCCTTGAGCGACACGAATTATGCAGTGATTTACGACCTGCACAGCCATACCACAGCTT
CCGATGGCTGCCTGACGCCAGAAGCATTGGTGCACCGTGCAGTCGATAAGCCCGGATCTCGACCGATGCC
CTTGAGAGCCTTCAACCCAGTCAGCTCCTTCCGGTGGGCGCGGGGCATGACTATCGTCGCCGCACTTATG
ACTGTCTTCTTTATCATGCAACTCGTAGGACAGGTGCCGGCAGCGCTCTGGGTCATTTTCGGAGAGGACC
GCTTTCGCTGGAGCGCGACGATGATCGGCCTGTCGCTTGCGGTATTCGGAATCTTGCACGCCCTCGCTCA
AGCCTTCGTCACTGGTCCCGCCACCAAACGTTTCGGCGGGGATGGACATCTACGGGATCTAATCTGGTTA
AGCCCATACTTTAAAAATTAATAAGGACCAAAACGAAAAAAGACGCTTTTCAGCGTCTCTTTTCTGGAAT
TTGGTACCGAGTCTGGCCGTCGTTTTACACCTAGGGTGATGCCTCGTGATACGCCTATTTTTATAGGTTA
ATGTCATGATAATAATGGTTTCTTAGACGTCAGGTGGCACTTTTCGGGGAAATGTGCGCGGAACCCGATA
TCTGGCGAAAATGAGACGTTGATCGGCACGTAAGAGGAATGGTCTTAACTCTTCCGCTTAAGCTACTTAA
GCGTAGTTTTCGTCGTTTGCTGCAGGCCTTTTGTATAGTTCATCCATGCCATGTGTAATCCCAGCAGCTG
TTACAAACTCAAGAAGGACCATGTGGTCTCTCTTTTCGTTGGGATCTTTCGAAAGGGCAGATTGTGTGGA
CAGGTAATGGTTGTCTGGTAAAAGGACAGGGCCATCGCCAATTGGAGTATTTTGTTGATAATGGTCTGCT
AGTTGAACGCTTCCATCTTCAATGTTGTGTCTAATTTTGAAGTTAACTTTGATTCCATTCTTTTGTTTGT
CTGCCATGATGTATACATTGTGTGAGTTATAGTTGTATTCCAACTTGTGTCCAAGAATGTTTCCATCTTC
TTTAAAATCAATACCTTTTAACTCGATTCTATTAACAAGTGTATCACCTTCAAACTTGACTTCAGCACGT
GTCTTATAGTTCCCGTCATCTTTGAAAAATATAGTTCTTTCCTGTACATAACCTTCGGGCATGGCACTCT
TGAAAAAGTCATGCCGTTTCATATGATCTGGGTATCTTGAAAAGCATTGAACACCATAAGTCAAAGTAGT
GACAAGTGTTGGCCATGGAACAGGTAGTTTTCCAGTAGTGCAAATAAATTTAAGGGTAAGTTTTCCGTAT
GTTGCATCACCTTCACCCTCTCCACTGACAGAAAATTTGTGCCCATTAACATCACCATCTAATTCAACAA
GAATTGGGACAACTCCAGTGAAAAGTTCTTCTCCTTTACTCATCTCTACCTACTTTGCCGCGCTGATTTT
TTGTTATAGGGATGGTTAAACAAAATTATTTGTAGAGGCTGTTTCGTCCTCACGGACTCATCAGACCGGA
AAGCACATCCGGTGACAGCTGCTAGCATTATACCTAGGACTGAGCTAGCTGTCAACTGTCAGACCAAGTT
TACTCATATATACTTTAGATTGATTTAAAACTTCATTTTTAATTTAAAAGGATCTAGGTGAAGATCCTTT
TTGATAATCTCATGACCAAAATCCCTTAACGTGAGTTTTCGTTCCACTGAGCGTCAGACCCCGTAGAAAA
GATCAAAGGATCTTCTTGAGATCCTTTTTTTCTGCGCGTAATCTGCTGCTTGCAAACAAAAAAACCACCG
CTACCAGCGGTGGTTTGTTTGGCGGATCAAGAGCTACCAACTCTTTTTCCGAAGGTAACTGGCTTCAGCA
GAGCGCAGATACCAAATACTGTTCTTCTAGTGTAGCCGTAGTTAGGCCACCACTTCAAGAACTCTGTAGC
ACCGCCTACATACCTCGCTCTGCTAATCCTGTTACCAGTGGCTGCTGCCAGTGGCGATAAGTCGTGTCTT
ACCGGGTTGGACTCAAGACGATAGTTACCGGATAAGGCGCAGCGGTCGGGCTGAACGGGGGGTTCGTGCA
CACAGCCCAGCTTGGAGCGAACGACCTACACCGAACTGAGATACCTACAGCGTGAGCTATGAGAAAGCGC
CACGCTTCCCGAAGGGAGAAAGGCGGACAGGTATCCGGTAAGCGGCAGGGTCGGAACAGGAGAGCGCACG
AGGGAGCTTCCAGGGGGAAACGCCTGGTATCTTTATAGTCCTGTCGGGTTTCGCCACCTCTGACTTGAGC
GTCGATTTTTGTGATGCTCGTCAGGGGGGCGGAGCCTGTGGAAAAACGCCAGCAACGCGGCCTTTTTACG
GTTCCTGGCCTTTTGCTGGCCTTTTGCTCACATGTTCTTTCCTGCGTTATCCCCTGATTCTGTGGATAAC
CGTATTACCGCCTTTGAGTGAGCTGATACCGCTCGCCGCAGCCGAACGACCGAGCGCAGCGAGTCAGTGA
GCGAGGAAGCCTGCAGTCTAGACTCGAGTAAGGATCCAGTTCACAGTGGGAATAAAAAAGCCCCCGGAAT
GATCTTCCGGGGGCAGGAGCTATTACTACTTACCATTGTCTTGCTCGGCTTCA
[216 nt withheld, positions 2714-2929]
CTAATCCTCTGGGGTATCACTACCGTAATTTGAACCTTAGATAGCCACCGGCGCTTTAATGCCCGGATGC
GGATCGTAGCCTTCAATCTCAAAGTCTTCGAAACGGTAGTCGAAGATGGATTCGGGTTTACGTTTGATAA
TCAACTTCGGCAGCGGACGCGGTTCGCGGCTTAATTGCAGATGAGTTTGATCCATATGGTTGCTGTACAG
ATGCGTGTCGCCACCGGTCCAGACAAAATCACCCACTTCCAGATCGCACTGCTGCGCCATCATATGCACC
AATAACGCGTAGCTGGCAATGTTGAACGGCAGGCCGAGGAAGACGTCACAGGAGCGCTGATAAAGCTGGC
AAGAGAGTTTGCCGTCTGCCACATAGAACTGGAAGAATGCATGGCACGGTGCCAGCGCCATTTTATCCAG
TTCGCCTACGTTCCACGCTGAAACAATAATGCGGCGCGAATCCGGGTCGTTTTTCAGCTGGTTCAGTACC
GTAGTGATCTGGTCAATATGACGACCATCTGGCGTTGGCCAGGCGCGCCACTGTTTACCATACACTGGCC
CGAGGTCGCCGTTTTCATCGGCCCATTCGTCCCAGATGGTGACATTGTTTTCGTGTAGATAAGCAATGTT
AGTGTCGCCCTGCAGAAACCACAGCAGTTCATGGATGATGGAACGCAGGTGGCAACGTTTAGTTGTCACC
AGCGGGAATCCATCTTGCAGGTTAAAACGCATCTGATGACCAAAAATGGAAAGCGTTCCGGTTCCGGTAC
GGTCGTTTTTCTGTGTGCCTTCGTCGAGCACTTTTTGCATCAGTTCTAAATACTGTTTCATTAGGTGTTA
CCTCTGATGCTAAAATAGCGGTCGAGCTAGCATTATACCTAGGACTGAGCTAG
Features (pLannotate 1.2.2; 12 found; start..end, strand, type, name):
     86..187     +  CDS            yciV (fragment): RNAAM_ECOLI - Also known as trpH From Escherichia coli (strain K12).
    199..458     +  CDS            TcR (fragment): tetracycline efflux protein; tet; confers resistance to tetracycline
    573..589     +  CDS            lacZα (fragment): LacZα fragment of β-galactosidase; lacZ fragment
    720..737     +  promoter       cat promoter (fragment): promoter of the E. coli cat gene encoding chloramphenicol acetyltransferase
    761..790     -  CDS            ssrA tag (LVA) (fragment): C-terminal peptide that mediates degradation in bacteria through the ClpXP and ClpAP proteases (McGinness et al., 2006) mutant LVA variant that confers accelerated degradation under some conditions (Andersen et al., 1998)
    800..1513    -  CDS            GFP (S65T): GFP (S65T) is a basic (constitutively fluorescent) green fluorescent protein published in 1995, derived from Aequorea victoria.
   1579..1628    -  misc_RNA       sTRSV HHRz: hammerhead ribozyme from the tobacco ringspot virus satellite RNA (Khvorova et al., 2003)
   1631..1665    -  promoter       J23119 promoter: bacterial promoter (Registry of Standard Biological Parts BBa J23119)
   1836..2424    +  rep_origin     ori: high-copy-number ColE1/pMB1/pBR322/pUC origin of replication
   2714..2929    -  CDS            infA (sequence withheld): IF1_ECOLI - Experimental evidence at protein level: Swiss-Prot protein existence level 1. One of the essential components for the initiation of protein synthesis. Binds in the vicinity of the A-site. Stabilizes the binding of IF-2 and IF-3 on the 30S subunit to which N-formylmethionyl- tRNA(fMet) subsequently binds. Helps modulate mRNA selection, yielding the 30S pre-initiation complex (PIC). Upon addition of the 50S ribosomal subunit, IF-1, IF-2 and IF-3 are released leaving the mature 70S translation initiation complex. From Escherichia coli (strain K12).
   2969..3760    -  CDS            thyA: TYSY_ECO57 - Experimental evidence at protein level: Swiss-Prot protein existence level 1. Catalyzes the reductive methylation of 2'-deoxyuridine-5'- monophosphate (dUMP) to 2'-deoxythymidine-5'-monophosphate (dTMP) while utilizing 5,10-methylenetetrahydrofolate (mTHF) as the methyl donor and reductant in the reaction, yielding dihydrofolate (DHF) as a by- product. This enzymatic reaction provides an intracellular de novo source of dTMP, an essential precursor for DNA biosynthesis. From Escherichia coli O157:H7.
   3795..6       -  promoter       J23119 promoter (across the origin): bacterial promoter (Registry of Standard Biological Parts BBa J23119)
