[The description below was written by a language model from this plasmid's Addgene catalogue record and pLannotate feature annotations shown in this document.]
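Description:
pMBA334 is a small (about 3.8 kb) high-copy bacterial expression plasmid built on a ColE1-type origin of replication and designed to carry no antibiotic resistance gene. Instead of drug selection, it is maintained by complementation. A constitutive Anderson-series promoter, listed in the record as BBa_J23108, drives a two-gene operon of thyA and infA, each with its own designed ribosome binding site. The automated annotation labels this promoter as J23119, probably because the family members are so similar. thyA encodes thymidylate synthase, which supplies dTMP for DNA synthesis, and infA encodes the essential translation initiation factor IF-1. The plasmid is propagated in a DH10B derivative listed as ΔauxG. The record does not spell out this genotype, but it presumably lacks the corresponding chromosomal functions, so that cells losing the plasmid cannot grow.

The payload is a constitutive GFP reporter cassette. The strong BBa_J23119 promoter is followed by the RiboJ insulator, annotated as the sTRSV hammerhead ribozyme, which cleaves the 5' leader to make expression less dependent on promoter context. A defined RBS and gfpmut3 follow; the feature table detects the latter as a GFP S65T-type variant. A short partial match to an LVA ssrA degradation tag lies just downstream of the GFP coding sequence, but the record does not say whether a functional tag is fused to the protein. The remaining hits are brief fragments (yciV, TcR, lacZα, cat promoter) that do not represent intact genes and probably reflect terminator or spacer sequences. This is consistent with the stated absence of resistance markers.

The construct serves as a fluorescent test and demonstration vector for antibiotic-resistance-gene-free plasmid maintenance in engineered E. coli, representing the high-copy member of a thyA-infA selection system.
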