Addgene plasmid #214746: pMBA334
Purpose: High copy thyA-infA plasmid containing gfp and no antibiotic resistance gene (ARG)
Depositing lab: Tae Seok Moon. Depositing organization: Washington University in Saint Louis. Publication: Engineering E. coli strains using antibiotic-resistance-gene-free plasmids. Amrofell MB, Rengarajan S, Vo ST, Ramirez Tovar ES, LoBello L, Dantas G, Moon TS. Cell Rep Methods. 2023 Dec 18;3(12):100669. doi: 10.1016/j.crmeth.2023.100669. Epub 2023 Dec 11. PubMed 38086386.
Backbone
  Vector backbone: colE1
  Vector type: Bacterial Expression
  Selectable markers: Auxotrophic-based plasmid selection
Growth in bacteria
  Bacterial resistance: None
  Growth temperature: 37°C
  Growth strain: DH10B ΔauxG
  Copy number: High Copy
Gene/Insert
  Gene/Insert name: BBa_J23119-RiboJ-RBS(21992)-gfpmut3 (alt name: BBa_J23108-RBS(7504)-thyA-RBS(4427)-infA)
  Species: other
  Cloning method: Gibson Cloning
Terms and licenses: Academic/Nonprofit Terms; Industry Terms: Not Available to Industry
How to cite: pMBA334 was a gift from Tae Seok Moon (Addgene plasmid # 214746 ; http://n2t.net/addgene:214746 ; RRID:Addgene_214746)
